Addgene plasmid #39230: NpT7-5-Erk2
Depositing lab: Melanie Cobb. Depositing organization: University of Texas Southwestern Medical Center. Publication: Regulation and properties of extracellular signal-regulated protein kinases 1 and 2 in vitro. Robbins DJ, Zhen E, Owaki H, Vanderbilt CA, Ebert D, Geppert TD, Cobb MH. J Biol Chem. 1993 Mar 5;268(7):5097-106. PubMed 8444886.
Backbone
  Vector backbone: NpT7-5
  Vector type: Bacterial Expression
Growth in bacteria
  Bacterial resistance: Ampicillin, 100 μg/mL
  Growth temperature: 37°C
  Growth strain: DH5alpha
  Copy number: Unknown
Gene/Insert
  Gene/Insert name: Erk2
  Species: R. norvegicus (rat)
  GenBank ID: M64300
  Entrez Gene: Mapk1 (a.k.a. ERK-2, ERT1, Erk2, p42-MAPK)
  Promoter: T7
  Tag / fusion protein: His (N terminal on insert)
  Cloning method: Restriction Enzyme; 5′ cloning site EcoRI (not destroyed); 3′ cloning site XbaI (not destroyed)
  Sequencing primers: 5′ T7
Terms and licenses: Academic/Nonprofit Terms; Industry Terms: Not Available to Industry
How to cite: NpT7-5-Erk2 was a gift from Melanie Cobb (Addgene plasmid # 39230 ; http://n2t.net/addgene:39230 ; RRID:Addgene_39230)
