[The description below was written by a language model from this plasmid's Addgene catalogue record.]
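Description:
NpT7-5-Erk2 is a bacterial expression plasmid built on the NpT7-5 backbone for producing recombinant rat ERK2 in E. coli. It is propagated in standard cloning strains and selected with ampicillin. The record does not state the origin of replication, and the copy number is listed as unknown. No feature table or total size is provided, so the details of the backbone beyond the promoter and resistance marker cannot be described here.

The insert is the Rattus norvegicus Erk2 coding sequence (gene Mapk1, also known as p42-MAPK), the extracellular signal-regulated protein kinase 2 of the MAP kinase cascade. It was cloned by restriction digestion between EcoRI at the 5′ end and XbaI at the 3′ end, and both sites remain intact, so the insert can be excised or exchanged. Transcription is driven by a T7 promoter, which means expression requires a host that supplies T7 RNA polymerase. Ordinary cloning strains lack this polymerase and serve mainly for maintaining the plasmid. The protein carries an N-terminal His tag, which allows purification by immobilised metal affinity chromatography and detection with anti-His reagents.

The construct is suited to preparing purified ERK2 for biochemical work. The associated study concerns the regulation and properties of ERK1 and ERK2 in vitro, which is consistent with uses such as kinase activity assays, studies of activation by phosphorylation, and substrate characterisation. ERK2 made in bacteria is generally obtained in a largely unphosphorylated, low-activity form, which makes it a convenient starting material for in vitro activation experiments.
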