>Addgene plasmid #39230 | NpT7-5-Erk2 | addgene partial sequence | sequence record 50913 | T7 5'-TAATACGACTCACTATAGGG-3'
CATGGCACATCACCATCACCATCACGCCATGGCGGCGGCGGCGGCGGGCCCGGAGATGGTCCGCGGGCAG
GTGTTCGACGTGGGGCCGCGCTACACTAATCTCTCGTACATCGGAGAAGGCGCCTACGGCATGGTTTGTT
CTGCTTATGATAATCTCAACAAAGTTCGAGTTGCTATCAAGAAAATCAGTCCTTTTGAGCACCAGACCTA
CTGTCAGAGAACCCTGAGAGAGATAAAAATCCTACTGCGCTTCAGACATGAGAACATCATCGGCATCAAT
GACATCATCCGGGCACCAACCATTGAGCAGATGAAAGATGTATATATAGTACAGGACCTCATGGAGACAG
ATCTTTACAAGCTCTTGAAGACACAGCACCTCAGCAATGATCATATCTGCTATTTTCTTTATCAGATCCT
GAGAGGATTAAAGTATATACATTCAGCTAATGTTCTGCACCGTGACCTCAAGCCTTCCAACCTCCTGCTG
AACACCACTTGTGATCTCAAGATCTGTGACTTTGGCCTTGCCCGTGTTGCAGATCCAGACCATGATCATA
CAGGGTTCTTGACAGAGTATGTAGCCACGCGTTGGTACAGAGCTCCAGAAATTATGTTGAATTCCAAGGG
TTATACCAAGTCCATTGATATTTGGTCTGTGGGCTGCATCCTGGCAGAGATGCTATCCAACAGGCCTATC
TTCCCAGGAAAGCATTACCTTGACCAGCTGAATCACATCCTGGGTATTCTTGGATCTCCATCACAGGAAG
ATCTGAATTGTATAATAAATTTAAAAGCTAGAAACTATTTGCTTTCTCTCCCGCACAAAAATA
